>Addgene plasmid #220356 | pSuperior.retro.neo GFP shDNM1L | addgene full sequence | sequence record 439160 | Addgene NGS Result
AGCTCGGGGAGCAGAAGCGCGCGAACAGAAGCGAGAAGCGAACTGATTGGTTAGTTCAAATAAGGCACAG
GGTCATTTCAGGTCCTTGGGGCACCCTGGAAACATCTGATGGTTCTCTAGAAACTGCTGAGGGCGGGACC
GCATCTGGGGACCATCTGTTCTTGGCCCTGAGCCGGGGCAGGAACTGCTTACCACAGATATCCTGTTTGG
CCCATATTCTGCTGTCTCTCTGTTCCTAACCTTGATCTGAACTTCTCTATTCTCAGTTATGTATTTTCCA
TGCCTTGCAAAATGGCGTTACTTAAGCTAGCTTGCCAAACCTACAGGTGGGGTCTTTCATTCCCCCCTTT
TTCTGGAGACTAAATAAAATCTTTTATTTTATCTATGGCTCGTACTCTATAGGCTTCAGCTGGTGATATT
GTTGAGTCAAAACTAGAGCCTGGACCACTGATATCCTGTCTTTAACAAATTGGACTAATCGCCTCTACGC
CGGACGCATCGTGGCCGGCATCACCGGCGCCACAGGTGCGGTTGCTGGCGCCTATATCGCCGACATCACC
GATGGGGAAGATCGGGCTCGCCACTTCGGGCTCATGAGCGCTTGTTTCGGCGTGGGTATGGTGGCAGGCC
CCGTGGCCGGGGGACTGTTGGGCGCCATCTCCTTGCATGCACCATTCCTTGCGCCGTCGTTTTACAACGT
CGTGACTGGGAAAACCCTGGCGTTACCCAACTTAATCGCCTTGCAGCACATCCCCCTTTCGCCAGCTGGC
GTAATAGCGAAGAGGCCCGCACCGATCGCCCTTCCCAACAGTTGCGCAGCCTGAATGGCGAATGGCGCCT
GATGCGGTATTTTCTCCTTACGCATCTGTGCGGTATTTCACACCGCATATGGTGCACTCTCAGTACAATC
TGCTCTGATGCCGCATAGTTAAGCCAGCCCCGACACCCGCCAACACCCGCTGACGCGCCCTGACGGGCTT
GTCTGCTCCCGGCATCCGCTTACAGACAAGCTGTGACCGTCTCCGGGAGCTGCATGTGTCAGAGGTTTTC
ACCGTCATCACCGAAACGCGCGAGACGAAAGGGCCTCGTGATACGCCTATTTTTATAGGTTAATGTCATG
ATAATAATGGTTTCTTAGACGTCAGGTGGCACTTTTCGGGGAAATGTGCGCGGAACCCCTATTTGTTTAT
TTTTCTAAATACATTCAAATATGTATCCGCTCATGAGACAATAACCCTGATAAATGCTTCAATAATATTG
AAAAAGGAAGAGTATGAGTATTCAACATTTCCGTGTCGCCCTTATTCCCTTTTTTGCGGCATTTTGCCTT
CCTGTTTTTGCTCACCCAGAAACGCTGGTGAAAGTAAAAGATGCTGAAGATCAGTTGGGTGCACGAGTGG
GTTACATCGAACTGGATCTCAACAGCGGTAAGATCCTTGAGAGTTTTCGCCCCGAAGAACGTTTTCCAAT
GATGAGCACTTTTAAAGTTCTGCTATGTGGCGCGGTATTATCCCGTATTGACGCCGGGCAAGAGCAACTC
GGTCGCCGCATACACTATTCTCAGAATGACTTGGTTGAGTACTCACCAGTCACAGAAAAGCATCTTACGG
ATGGCATGACAGTAAGAGAATTATGCAGTGCTGCCATAACCATGAGTGATAACACTGCGGCCAACTTACT
TCTGACAACGATCGGAGGACCGAAGGAGCTAACCGCTTTTTTGCACAACATGGGGGATCATGTAACTCGC
CTTGATCGTTGGGAACCGGAGCTGAATGAAGCCATACCAAACGACGAGCGTGACACCACGATGCCTGTAG
CAATGGCAACAACGTTGCGCAAACTATTAACTGGCGAACTACTTACTCTAGCTTCCCGGCAACAATTAAT
AGACTGGATGGAGGCGGATAAAGTTGCAGGACCACTTCTGCGCTCGGCCCTTCCGGCTGGCTGGTTTATT
GCTGATAAATCTGGAGCCGGTGAGCGTGGGTCTCGCGGTATCATTGCAGCACTGGGGCCAGATGGTAAGC
CCTCCCGTATCGTAGTTATCTACACGACGGGGAGTCAGGCAACTATGGATGAACGAAATAGACAGATCGC
TGAGATAGGTGCCTCACTGATTAAGCATTGGTAACTGTCAGACCAAGTTTACTCATATATACTTTAGATT
GATTTAAAACTTCATTTTTAATTTAAAAGGATCTAGGTGAAGATCCTTTTTGATAATCTCATGACCAAAA
TCCCTTAACGTGAGTTTTCGTTCCACTGAGCGTCAGACCCCGTAGAAAAGATCAAAGGATCTTCTTGAGA
TCCTTTTTTTCTGCGCGTAATCTGCTGCTTGCAAACAAAAAAACCACCGCTACCAGCGGTGGTTTGTTTG
CCGGATCAAGAGCTACCAACTCTTTTTCCGAAGGTAACTGGCTTCAGCAGAGCGCAGATACCAAATACTG
TTCTTCTAGTGTAGCCGTAGTTAGGCCACCACTTCAAGAACTCTGTAGCACCGCCTACATACCTCGCTCT
GCTAATCCTGTTACCAGTGGCTGCTGCCAGTGGCGATAAGTCGTGTCTTACCGGGTTGGACTCAAGACGA
TAGTTACCGGATAAGGCGCAGCGGTCGGGCTGAACGGGGGGTTCGTGCACACAGCCCAGCTTGGAGCGAA
CGACCTACACCGAACTGAGATACCTACAGCGTGAGCTATGAGAAAGCGCCACGCTTCCCGAAGGGAGAAA
GGCGGACAGGTATCCGGTAAGCGGCAGGGTCGGAACAGGAGAGCGCACGAGGGAGCTTCCAGGGGGAAAC
GCCTGGTATCTTTATAGTCCTGTCGGGTTTCGCCACCTCTGACTTGAGCGTCGATTTTTGTGATGCTCGT
CAGGGGGGCGGAGCCTATGGAAAAACGCCAGCAACGCGGCCTTTTTACGGTTCCTGGCCTTTTGCTGGCC
TTTTGCTCACATGTTCTTTCCTGCGTTATCCCCTGATTCTGTGGATAACCGTATTACCGCCTTTGAGTGA
GCTGATACCGCTCGCCGCAGCCGAACGACCGAGCGCAGCGAGTCAGTGAGCGAGGAAGCGGAAGAGCGCC
CAATACGCAAACCGCCTCTCCCCGCGCGTTGGCCGATTCATTAATGCAGCTGGCACGACAGGTTTCCCGA
CTGGAAAGCGGGCAGTGAGCGCAACGCAATTAATGTGAGTTAGCTCACTCATTAGGCACCCCAGGCTTTA
CACTTTATGCTTCCGGCTCGTATGTTGTGTGGAATTGTGAGCGGATAACAATTTCACAATTCTCCCCAGC
TCTTTCTGCGCTGTCCATAATGAACTATTTCAGGAGTATTGGAGTATGTGGATTCAAAACAGTGGCTAAT
TGAGTCAGGATTACTTAATATTCGACTCCTACCCTCAGAATGTTGTTCTCCAACTTCAAGAAACTGTTAC
CCATGAAAGACCCCCGCTGACGGGTAGTCAATCACTCAGAGGAGACCCTCCCAAGGAACAGCGAGACCAC
AAGTCGGATGCAACTGCAAGAGGGTTTATTGGATACACGGGTACCCGGGCGACGCAGTCTATCGGAGGAC
TGGCGCGCCGAGTGAGGGGTTGTGGGCTCTTTTATTGAGCTCGGGGAGCAGAAGCGCGCGAACAGAAGCG
AGAAGCGAACTGATTGGTTAGTTCAAATAAGGCACAGGGTCATTTCAGGTCCTTGGGGCACCCTGGAAAC
ATCTGATGGTTCTCTAGCTTGCCAAACCTACAGGTGGGGTCTTTCATTCCCCCCTTTTTCTGGAGACTAA
ATAAAATCTTTTATTTTATCGATGCATCCCCGATCCTTATCGCTATCGATTCACACAAAAAACCAACACA
CAGATGTAATGAAAATAAAGATATTTTATTGCGGCCATCGTGATGGCAGGTTGGGCGTCGCTTGGTCGGT
CATTTCGAACCCCAGAGTCCCGCTCAGAAGAACTCGTCAAGAAGGCGATAGAAGGCGATGCGCTGCGAAT
CGGGAGCGGCGATACCGTAAAGCACGAGGAAGCGGTCAGCCCATTCGCCGCCAAGCTCTTCAGCAATATC
ACGGGTAGCCAACGCTATGTCCTGATAGCGGTCCGCCACACCCAGCCGGCCACAGTCGATGAATCCAGAA
AAGCGGCCATTTTCCACCATGATATTCGGCAAGCAGGCATCGCCATGGGTCACGACGAGATCCTCGCCGT
CGGGCATGCGCGCCTTGAGCCTGGCGAACAGTTCGGCTGGCGCGAGCCCCTGATGCTCTTCGTCCAGATC
ATCCTGATCGACAAGACCGGCTTCCATCCGAGTACGTGCTCGCTCGATGCGATGTTTCGCTTGGTGGTCG
AATGGGCAGGTAGCCGGATCAAGCGTATGCAGCCGCCGCATTGCATCAGCCATGATGGATACTTTCTCGG
CAGGAGCAAGGTGAGATGACAGGAGATCCTGCCCCGGCACTTCGCCCAATAGCAGCCAGTCCCTTCCCGC
TTCAGTGACAACGTCGAGCACAGCTGCGCAAGGAACGCCCGTCGTGGCCAGCCACGATAGCCGCGCTGCC
TCGTCCTGCAGTTCATTCAGGGCACCGGACAGGTCGGTCTTGACAAAAAGAACCGGGCGCCCCTGCGCTG
ACAGCCGGAACACGGCGGCATCAGAGCAGCCGATTGTCTGTTGTGCCCAGTCATAGCCGAATAGCCTCTC
CACCCAAGCGGCCGGAGAACCTGCGTGCAATCCATCTTGTTCAATCATGGTGGCTCTAGCCTTAAGTTCG
AGACTGTTGTGTCAGAAGAATCAAGCTGATCTGAGTCCGGACTTGTACAGCTCGTCCATGCCGAGAGTGA
TCCCGGCGGCGGTCACGAACTCCAGCAGGACCATGTGATCGCGCTTCTCGTTGGGGTCTTTGCTCAGGGC
GGACTGGGTGCTCAGGTAGTGGTTGTCGGGCAGCAGCACGGGGCCGTCGCCGATGGGGGTGTTCTGCTGG
TAGTGGTCGGCGAGCTGCACGCTGCCGTCCTCGATGTTGTGGCGGATCTTGAAGTTCACCTTGATGCCGT
TCTTCTGCTTGTCGGCCATGATATAGACGTTGTGGCTGTTGTAGTTGTACTCCAGCTTGTGCCCCAGGAT
GTTGCCGTCCTCCTTGAAGTCGATGCCCTTCAGCTCGATGCGGTTCACCAGGGTGTCGCCCTCGAACTTC
ACCTCGGCGCGGGTCTTGTAGTTGCCGTCGTCCTTGAAGAAGATGGTGCGCTCCTGGACGTAGCCTTCGG
GCATGGCGGACTTGAAGAAGTCGTGCTGCTTCATGTGGTCGGGGTAGCGGCTGAAGCACTGCACGCCGTA
GGTCAGGGTGGTCACGAGGGTGGGCCAGGGCACGGGCAGCTTGCCGGTGGTGCAGATGAACTTCAGGGTC
AGCTTGCCGTAGGTGGCATCGCCCTCGCCCTCGCCGGACACGCTGAACTTGTGGCCGTTTACGTCGCCGT
CCAGCTCGACCAGGATGGGCACCACCCCGGTGAACAGCTCCTCGCCCTTGCTCACCATGGTGGCGACCGG
TAAGCTAGCTTGGGCTGCAGGTCGAAAGGCCCGGAGATGAGGAAGAGGAGAACAGCGCGGCAGACGTGCG
CTTTTGAAGCGTGCAGAATGCCGGGCCTCCGGAGGACCTTCGGGCGCCCGCCCCGCCCCTGAGCCCGCCC
CTGAGCCCGCCCCCGGACCCACCCCTTCCCAGCCTCTGAGCCCAGAAAGCGAAGGAGCAAAGCTGCTATT
GGCCGCTGCCCCAAAGGCCTACCCGCTTCCATTGCTCAGCGGTGCTGTCCATCTGCACGAGACTAGTGAG
ACGTGCTACTTCCATTTGTCACGTCCTGCACGACGCGAGCTGCGGGGCGGGGGGGAACTTCCTGACTAGG
GGAGGAGTAGAAGGTGGCGCGAAGGGGCCACCAAAGAACGGAGCCGGTTGGCGCCTACCGGCCGGTGGAT
GTGGAATGTGTGCGAGGCCAGAGGCCACTTGTGTAGCGCCAAGTGCCCAGCGGGGCTGCTAAAGCGCATG
CTCCAGACTGCCTTGGGAAAAGCGCCTCCCCTACCCGGTAGAATTCGAACGCTGACGTCATCAACCCGCT
CCAAGGAATCGCGGGCCCAGTGTCACTAGGCGGGAACACCCAGCGCGCGTGCGCCCTGGCAGGAAGATGG
CTGTGAGGGACAGGGGAGTGGCGCCCTGCAATATTTGCATGTCGCTATGTGTTCTGGGAAATCACCATAA
ACGTGAAATGTCTTTGGATTTGGGAATCTTATAAGTTCCCTATCAGTGATAGAGATCCCCCAGGAGCCAG
CTAGATATTAATTCAAGAGATTAATATCTAGCTGGCTCCTGTTTTTAAGCTTATCGATACCGTCGACCTC
GAGAGATCGATCTAATTCCGGCGCCTAGAGAAGGAGTGAGGGCTGGATAAAGGGAGGATCGAGGCGGGGT
CGAACGAGGAGGTTCAAGGGGGAGAGACGGGGCGGATGGAGGAAGAGGAGGCGGAGGCTTAGGGTGTACA
AAGGGCTTGACCCAGGGAGGGGGGTCAAAAGCCAAGGCTTCCCAGGTCACGATGTAGGGGACCTGGTCTG
GGTGTCCATGCGGGCCAGGTGAAAAGACCTTGATCTTAACCTGGGTGATGAGGTCTCGGTTAAAGGTGCC
GTCTCGCGGCCATCCGACGTTAAAGGTTGGCCATTCTGCAGAGCAGAAGGTAACCCAACGTCTCTTCTTG
ACATCTACCGACTGGTTGTGAGCGATCCGCTCGACATCTTTCCAGTGACCTAAGGTCAAACTTAAGGGAG
TGGTAACAGTCTGGCCCTAATTTTCAGACAAATACAGAAACACAGTCAGACAGAGACAACACAGAACGAT
GCTGCAGCGCTGCAGCAGACAAGACGCGCGGCTTCGGTTCCAAACCGAAAGCAAAAATTCAGACGGAGGC
GGGAACTGTTTTAGGTTCTCGTCTCCTACCAGAACCACATATCCTGACGGGGTCGGATTCCACATCGACT
CCCTTCCTCAGGTCGGGCCACAAAAACGGCCCCCAAAGTCCCTGGGACGTCTCCCAGGGTTGCGGCCGGG
TGTTCAGAACTCGTCAGTTCCACCACGGGTCCGCCAGATACAGAGCTAGTTAGCTAACTAGTACAGACGC
AGGCGCAAACATTAGATGCCGGCACAAACACGCACAAAGACAGAGACAGACACGAAACGACCGCTGGCCA
GCTTACCTCCCGGCGGGGGGGTCGGTGGTCCCTGGGCAGGGGTCTCCAAATCTCGGTGGAACCTCCAAAT
GAAAGACCCCCGAGGTGGGCAGTCAATCAATCTGAGGAGACCCTCCCAAGGATCAGCGAGTCCACGATTC
GGATGCAAACAGCAAGAGGCTTTATTGGGAATACGGGTACCCGGGCGACGCAGTCTATCGGAGGACTGGC
GCGCCGAGTGAGGGGTTGTGGGCTCTTTTATTG
Features (pLannotate 1.2.2; 24 found; start..end, strand, type, name):
    383..481     -  CDS            env (fragment): murine leukemia virus gPr80 envelope polyprotein precursor; env; proteolytically cleaved into gp70SU and p15TM subunits
    482..683     +  CDS            TcR (fragment): tetracycline efflux protein; tet; confers resistance to tetracycline
    683..832     +  CDS            lacZα (fragment): LacZα fragment of β-galactosidase; lacZ fragment
    838..937     -  misc_feature   bom (fragment): basis of mobility region from pBR322
   1039..1074    -  CDS            rop (fragment): Rop protein, which maintains plasmids at low copy number; rop
   1169..1273    +  promoter       AmpR promoter: bla
   1274..2134    +  CDS            AmpR: β-lactamase; bla; confers resistance to ampicillin, carbenicillin, and related antibiotics
   2305..2893    +  rep_origin     ori: high-copy-number ColE1/pMB1/pBR322/pUC origin of replication
   3076..3168    +  CDS            lacI (fragment): lac repressor; lacI; The lac repressor binds to the lac operator to inhibit transcription in E. coli. This inhibition can be relieved by adding lactose or isopropyl-β-D-thiogalactopyranoside (IPTG).
   3181..3202    +  protein_bind   CAP binding site: CAP binding activates transcription in the presence of cAMP. E. coli catabolite activator protein
   3217..3247    +  promoter       lac promoter: promoter for the E. coli lac operon
   3255..3271    +  protein_bind   lac operator: The lac repressor binds to the lac operator to inhibit transcription in E. coli. This inhibition can be relieved by adding lactose or isopropyl-β-D-thiogalactopyranoside (IPTG). lac repressor encoded by lacI
   3433..3727    -  LTR            3' LTR (ΔU3) (fragment): self-inactivating 3' long terminal repeat (LTR) from Moloney murine leukemia virus
   3724..3758    -  LTR            3' LTR (ΔU3) (fragment): self-inactivating 3' long terminal repeat (LTR) from Moloney murine leukemia virus
   3832..3880    -  polyA_signal   poly(A) signal: synthetic polyadenylation signal
   3947..4738    -  CDS            neo: KKA2_KLEPN - Also known as kan, nptII. Experimental evidence at protein level: Swiss-Prot protein existence level 1. Resistance to kanamycin, neomycin, paromomycin, ribostamycin, butirosin and gentamicin B. From Klebsiella pneumoniae.
   4802..5518    -  CDS            EGFP: EGFP is a basic (constitutively fluorescent) green fluorescent protein published in 1996, derived from Aequorea victoria. It is reported to be a rapidly-maturing weak dimer with moderate acid sensitivity.
   5553..6056    -  promoter       PGK promoter: mouse phosphoglycerate kinase 1 promoter
   6067..6268    +  promoter       H1 promoter (fragment): human H1 RNA promoter
   6267..6286    +  promoter       PLtetO-1 promoter (fragment): modified phage lambda PL promoter with tet operator sites (Lutz and Bujard, 1997)
   6347..6373    +  misc_feature   MCS (fragment): pBluescript multiple cloning site
   6390..6806    -  CDS            gag (truncated): truncated Moloney murine leukemia virus (MMLV) gag gene lacking the start codon
   6873..7214    -  misc_feature   MESV Ψ: packaging signal of murine embryonic stem cell virus
   7278..341     -  LTR            5' LTR (across the origin): 5' long terminal repeat from murine embryonic stem cell virus
