[The description below was written by a language model from this plasmid's Addgene catalogue record and pLannotate feature annotations shown in this document.]
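Description:
pSuperior.retro.neo GFP shDNM1L is a retroviral RNAi vector built on the commercial pSUPERIOR.retro.neo+gfp backbone and carrying a short hairpin RNA directed against human DNM1L (also known as DRP1), the dynamin-related GTPase that drives mitochondrial fission. The full sequenced plasmid is about 7.5 kb. It is propagated in E. coli from a high-copy ColE1/pUC-type origin under ampicillin selection (AmpR with its bla promoter). The other bacterial hits in the annotation (fragments of TcR, lacZα, bom, rop and lacI, plus the lac promoter and operator) are backbone remnants rather than functional parts.

The proviral region is bounded by a murine embryonic stem cell virus 5′ LTR and a self-inactivating, U3-deleted Moloney murine leukemia virus 3′ LTR. It also contains the MESV Ψ packaging signal and a truncated gag segment, which allow the genomic RNA to be packaged when gag, pol and env are supplied in trans by a packaging system. The hairpin was cloned by restriction enzymes downstream of the human H1 RNA polymerase III promoter. The annotation picks up a tet operator-like element immediately after the H1 fragment, consistent with the tetracycline-regulatable H1 design of the pSUPERIOR series, in which a Tet repressor in the host cell would allow inducible hairpin expression. The record itself does not describe inducible use.

In the opposite orientation to the H1 promoter on the plasmid map, a mouse PGK promoter sits upstream of EGFP and the neomycin phosphotransferase gene, followed by a synthetic poly(A) signal. This lets transduced mammalian cells be tracked by green fluorescence and selected with G418. The construct is intended for stable knockdown of DNM1L in human cells by retroviral transduction.
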