Addgene plasmid #220356: pSuperior.retro.neo GFP shDNM1L
Purpose: Retroviral expression vector for an shDNM1L
Depositing lab: David Kashatus. Depositing organization: University of Virginia. Publication: Proteome-wide copy-number estimation from transcriptomics. Sweatt AJ, Griffiths CD, Groves SM, Paudel BB, Wang L, Kashatus DF, Janes KA. Mol Syst Biol. 2024 Sep 27. doi: 10.1038/s44320-024-00064-3. PubMed 39333715.
Backbone
  Vector backbone: pSUPERIOR.retro.neo+gfp
  Backbone manufacturer: Oligoengine
  Backbone size w/o insert (bp): 7385
  Vector type: Retroviral, RNAi
  Selectable markers: Neomycin (select with G418)
Growth in bacteria
  Bacterial resistance: Ampicillin, 100 μg/mL
  Growth temperature: 37°C
  Growth strain: NEB Stable
  Copy number: High Copy
Gene/Insert
  Gene/Insert name: shDNM1L (alt name: shDRP1)
  gRNA/shRNA sequence: CAGGAGCCAGCTAGATATTAA
  Species: H. sapiens (human)
  Entrez Gene: DNM1L (a.k.a. DLP1, DRP1, DVLP, DYMPLE, EMPF, EMPF1, HDYNIV, OPA5)
  Promoter: H1
  Cloning method: Restriction Enzyme; 5′ cloning site BglII (destroyed during cloning); 3′ cloning site BamHI (not destroyed)
  Sequencing primers: 5′ GGAAGCCTTGGCTTTTG
Terms and licenses: Academic/Nonprofit Terms; Industry Terms: Not Available to Industry
Depositor comments: Also see the second reference: https://doi.org/10.1016/j.celrep.2019.07.031.
How to cite: pSuperior.retro.neo GFP shDNM1L was a gift from David Kashatus (Addgene plasmid # 220356 ; http://n2t.net/addgene:220356 ; RRID:Addgene_220356)
